Addgene plasmid #178285: pCDFDuet-trAtCCD7-OsD27(pYL726 )
Purpose: Co-Expresses OsD27 and trAtCCD7 in E. coli. pCDFDuet-1 carrying D27 from Oryza sativa and N-terminus 31 amino-acid truncated CCD7 from Arabidopsis
Depositing lab: Yanran Li. Depositing organization: University of California, Riverside. Publication: Establishment of strigolactone-producing bacterium-yeast consortium. Wu S, Ma X, Zhou A, Valenzuela A, Zhou K, Li Y. Sci Adv. 2021 Sep 17;7(38):eabh4048. doi: 10.1126/sciadv.abh4048. Epub 2021 Sep 17. PubMed 34533983.
Backbone
  Vector backbone: pCDFDuet-1
  Backbone manufacturer: Novagen
  Backbone size w/o insert (bp): 3781
  Total vector size (bp): 6189
  Vector type: Bacterial Expression
Growth in bacteria
  Bacterial resistance: Spectinomycin, 50 μg/mL
  Growth temperature: 37°C
  Growth strain: DH5alpha
  Copy number: High Copy
Gene/Insert 1
  Gene/Insert name: OsD27 (alt name: D27 from Oryza sativa)
  Species: Oryza sativa
  Insert size (bp): 837
  GenBank ID: QSV51849.1
  Promoter: T7
  Cloning method: Restriction Enzyme; 5′ cloning site Nde I (not destroyed); 3′ cloning site Avr II (not destroyed)
  Sequencing primers: 5′ DuetUP2 Primer; 3′ T7 Terminator Primer
Gene/Insert 2
  Gene/Insert name: trAtCCD7 (alt name: N-terminus 31 amino-acid truncated CCD7 from Arabidopsis)
  Species: A. thaliana
  Insert size (bp): 1782
  GenBank ID: NP_001324720.1
  Promoter: T7
  Cloning method: Restriction Enzyme; 5′ cloning site Nco I (not destroyed); 3′ cloning site Not I (not destroyed)
  Sequencing primers: 5′ ACYCDuetUP1; 3′ DuetDOWN1
Terms and licenses: Academic/Nonprofit Terms; Industry Terms: Not Available to Industry
How to cite: pCDFDuet-trAtCCD7-OsD27(pYL726 ) was a gift from Yanran Li (Addgene plasmid # 178285 ; http://n2t.net/addgene:178285 ; RRID:Addgene_178285)
