[The description below was written by a language model from this plasmid's Addgene catalogue record and pLannotate feature annotations shown in this document.]
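Description:
pCDFDuet-trAtCCD7-OsD27 (pYL726) is a bacterial co-expression plasmid of about 6.2 kb built on the Novagen pCDFDuet-1 backbone. It replicates in E. coli from the CloDF13 (CDF) origin, which is compatible with other common replicons, so it can be maintained alongside additional Duet-type or similar plasmids in the same cell. Selection relies on the aadA (SmR) aminoglycoside adenylyltransferase gene, giving spectinomycin/streptomycin resistance. The backbone also carries lacI under its own promoter, supplying the repressor that controls the two expression cassettes. The short TcR and SET1 "fragment" annotations appear to be small sequence matches within the backbone rather than functional parts.

The payload is two plant enzymes acting early in strigolactone biosynthesis, each placed behind its own T7 promoter and lac operator, so expression requires a host providing T7 RNA polymerase and is inducible with IPTG. The first cloning site (NcoI–NotI) holds Arabidopsis thaliana CCD7 lacking its N-terminal 31 amino acids, preceded by a T7 gene 10 ribosome binding site. The second site (NdeI–AvrII) holds Oryza sativa D27. A single T7 terminator is annotated downstream of D27. D27 isomerises all-trans-β-carotene to 9-cis-β-carotene, the substrate that CCD7 then cleaves at the 9-10 double bond to yield β-ionone and a C27 apocarotenal. The record does not state the reason for the truncation, and no epitope or purification tags are recorded on either protein. The plasmid was made for reconstituting these steps in E. coli as part of a strigolactone-producing bacterium–yeast consortium.
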