Features (pLannotate 1.2.2; 17 found; start..end, strand, type, name):
     97..161     -  CDS            TcR (fragment): tetracycline efflux protein; tet; confers resistance to tetracycline
    176..197     -  protein_bind   CAP binding site: CAP binding activates transcription in the presence of cAMP. E. coli catabolite activator protein
    210..1292    -  CDS            lacI: lac repressor; lacI; The lac repressor binds to the lac operator to inhibit transcription in E. coli. This inhibition can be relieved by adding lactose or isopropyl-β-D-thiogalactopyranoside (IPTG).
   1293..1370    -  promoter       lacI promoter: lacI
   1378..1413    -  CDS            TcR (fragment): tetracycline efflux protein; tet; confers resistance to tetracycline
   1416..1434    +  promoter       T7 promoter: promoter for bacteriophage T7 RNA polymerase
   1435..1459    +  protein_bind   lac operator: The lac repressor binds to the lac operator to inhibit transcription in E. coli. This inhibition can be relieved by adding lactose or isopropyl-β-D-thiogalactopyranoside (IPTG). lac repressor encoded by lacI
   1474..1496    +  RBS            RBS: efficient ribosome binding site from bacteriophage T7 gene 10 (Olins and Rangwala, 1989)
   1509..3281    +  CDS            CCD7: CCD7_ARATH - Also known as MAX3, NCED7. Experimental evidence at protein level: Swiss-Prot protein existence level 1. Involved in strigolactones biosynthesis by cleaving asymmetrically a variety of linear and cyclic carotenoids at the 9-10 double bond. Produces one C(13) beta-ionone and the C(27) 10'-apo-beta- carotenal. Strigolactones are hormones that inhibit tillering and shoot branching through the MAX-dependent pathway, contribute to the regulation of shoot architectural response to phosphate-limiting conditions and function as rhizosphere signal that stimulates hyphal branching of arbusc
   3350..3368    +  promoter       T7 promoter: promoter for bacteriophage T7 RNA polymerase
   3369..3393    +  protein_bind   lac operator: The lac repressor binds to the lac operator to inhibit transcription in E. coli. This inhibition can be relieved by adding lactose or isopropyl-β-D-thiogalactopyranoside (IPTG). lac repressor encoded by lacI
   3436..4269    +  CDS            D27: D27_ORYSJ - Experimental evidence at protein level: Swiss-Prot protein existence level 1. Involved in strigolactones biosynthesis by catalyzing the isomerization of the C9-C10 double bond in all-trans-beta-carotene leading to 9-cis-beta-carotene and providing the substrate for CCD7. Strigolactones are hormones that inhibit tillering and shoot branching through the MAX-dependent pathway, contribute to the regulation of shoot architectural response to phosphate-limiting conditions and function as rhizosphere signals that stimulate hyphal branching of arbuscular mycorrhizal fungi and trigger seed
   4277..4294    +  CDS            SET1 (fragment): solubility-enhancement tag derived from T7 phage gene 10B
   4302..4349    +  terminator     T7 terminator: transcription terminator for bacteriophage T7 RNA polymerase
   4520..5311    -  CDS            SmR: aminoglycoside adenylyltransferase (Murphy, 1985); aadA; confers resistance to spectinomycin and streptomycin
   5312..5403    -  promoter       AmpR promoter: bla
   5451..6190    -  rep_origin     CloDF13 ori: Plasmids containing the CloDF13 (CDF) origin of replication can be propagated in E. coli cells that contain additional plasmids with compatible origins.
>Addgene plasmid #178285 | pCDFDuet-trAtCCD7-OsD27(pYL726 ) | addgene full sequence | sequence record 364896 | Addgene Partial NGS Result
TTTTCTACTGAACCGCTCTAGATTTCAGTGCAATTTATCTCTTCAAATGTAGCACCTGAAGTCAGCCCCA
TACGATATAAGTTGTAATTCTCATGTTAGTCATGCCCCGCGCCCACCGGAAGGAGCTGACTGGGTTGAAG
GCTCTCAAGGGCATCGGTCGAGATCCCGGTGCCTAATGAGTGAGCTAACTTACATTAATTGCGTTGCGCT
CACTGCCCGCTTTCCAGTCGGGAAACCTGTCGTGCCAGCTGCATTAATGAATCGGCCAACGCGCGGGGAG
AGGCGGTTTGCGTATTGGGCGCCAGGGKGGTTTTTCTTTTCACCAGTGAGACGGGCAACAGCTGATTGCC
CTTCACCGCCTGGCCCTGAGAGAGTTGCAGCAAGCGGTCCACGCTGGTTTGCCCCAGCAGGCGAAAATCC
TGTTTGATGGTGGTTAACGGCGGGATATAACATGAGCTGTCTTCGGTATCGTCGTATCCCACTACCGAGA
TGTCCGCACCAACGCGCAGCCCGGACTCGGTAATGGCGCGCATTGCGCCCAGCGCCATCTGATCGTTGGC
AACCAGCATCGCAGTGGGAACGATGCCCTCATTCAGCATTTGCATGGTTTGTTGAAAACCGGACATGGCA
CTCCAGTCGCCTTCCCGTTCCGCTATCGGCTGAATTTGATTGCGAGTGAGATATTTATGCCAGCCAGCCA
GACGCAGACGCGCCGAGACAGAACTTAATGGGCCCGCTAACAGCGCGATTTGCTGGTGACCCAATGCGAC
CAGATGCTCCACGCCCAGTCGCGTACCGTCTTCATGGGAGAAAATAATACTGTTGATGGGTGTCTGGTCA
GAGACATCAAGAAATAACGCCGGAACATTAGTGCAGGCAGCTTCCACAGCAATGGCATCCTGGTCATCCA
GCGGATAGTTAATGATCAGCCCACTGACGCGTTGCGCGAGAAGATTGTGCACCGCCGCTTTACAGGCTTC
GACGCCGCTTCGTTCTACCATCGACACCACCACGCTGGCACCCAGTTGATCGGCGCGAGATTTAATCGCC
GCGACAATTTGCGACGGCGCGTGCAGGGCCAGACTGGAGGTGGCAACGCCAATCAGCAACGACTGTTTGC
CCGCCAGTTGTTGTGCCACGCGGTTGGGAATGTAATTCAGCTCCGCCATCGCCGCTTCCACTTTTTCCCG
CGTTTTCGCAGAAACGTGGCTGGCCTGGTTCACCACGCGGGAAACGGTCTGATAAGAGACACCGGCATAC
TCTGCGACATCGTATAACGTTACTGGTTTCACATTCACCACCCTGAATTGACTCTCTTCCGGGCGCTATC
ATGCCATACCGCGAAAGGTTTTGCGCCATTCGATGGTGTCCGGGATCTCGACGCTCTCCCTTATGCGACT
CCTGCATTAGGAAATTAATACGACTCACTATAGGGGAATTGTGAGCGGATAACAATTCCCCTGTAGAAAT
AATTTTGTTTAACTTTAATAAGGAGATATACCATGGGCGCTCCACCAAGAGCTGCTATTTCTATTTCAAT
TCCAGATACCGGTTTGGGTAGAACCGGTACTATTTTGGATGAATCTACTTCCTCTGCCTTCAGAGATTAC
CAATCTTTGTTCGTGTCTCAGAGATCCGAAACTATTGAACCAGTTGTTATCAAGCCAATCGAAGGTTCTA
TTCCAGTTAATTTTCCATCTGGCACTTACTATTTGGCTGGTCCAGGTTTGTTTACTGATGATCATGGTTC
TACTGTTCACCCATTGGATGGTCATGGTTATTTGAGAGCTTTCCATATCGATGGTAACAAGAGAAAGGCT
ACTTTCACTGCTAAGTACGTTAAGACCGAAGCCAAAAAAGAAGAACACGATCCAGTTACTGATACTTGGA
GATTCACTCATAGAGGTCCATTCTCTGTTTTGAAAGGTGGTAAGAGATTCGGTAACACCAAGGTTATGAA
GAACGTTGCTAACACTTCCGTTTTGAAATGGGCTGGTAGATTATTGTGTTTGTGGGAAGGTGGTGAACCA
TACGAAATTGAATCTGGTTCTTTGGATACCGTCGGTAGATTCAATGTTGAAAACAACGGTTGCGAATCTT
GCGACGATGATGATTCTTCTGATAGAGATTTGTCCGGTCATGATATTTGGGATACTGCTGCTGATTTGTT
GAAGCCAATTCTACAAGGTGTTTTCAAGATGCCACCAAAGAGATTCTTGTCCCATTACAAAGTTGACGGT
AGAAGAAAGAGGTTGTTGACTGTTACTTGTAACGCCGAAGATATGTTGTTGCCAAGATCTAACTTCACCT
TCTGCGAATACGATTCCGAATTCAAGTTGATTCAGACCAAAGAGTTCAAGATCGACGATCACATGATGAT
CCATGATTGGGCTTTTACCGATACTCACTACATTTTGTTTGCCAACAGAGTCAAGTTGAACCCAATTGGT
TCTATTGCTGCTATGTGTGGTATGTCTCCAATGGTTTCTGCTTTGTCTTTGAACCCATCTAACGAATCTT
CCCCAATCTATATTTTGCCAAGGTTCTCCGATAAGTACTCTAGAGGTGGCAGAGATTGGAGAGTTCCAGT
TGAAGTTTCTTCTCAATTGTGGTTGATCCATTCTGGTAACGCTTACGAAACTAGAGAAGATAACGGTGAC
TTGAAGATTCAAATTCAAGCTTCTGCTTGCTCCTACAGATGGTTTGATTTTCAAAAGATGTTCGGTTACG
ACTGGCAGTCTAACAAATTGGATCCATCTGTTATGAACTTGAACAGAGGTGATGACAAGTTGTTACCACA
CTTGGTTAAGGTTTCTATGACCTTGGATTCTACCGGTAACTGTAACTCTTGTGATGTTGAACCTTTGAAC
GGTTGGAACAAGCCATCTGATTTTCCAGTTATTAACTCCTCTTGGTCCGGCAAAAAAAACAAGTATATGT
ACTCTGCTGCCTCCTCTGGTACTAGATCTGAATTGCCACATTTTCCATTCGATATGGTTGTCAAGTTCGA
CTTGGACTCTAACTTGGTTAGAACTTGGTCTACTGGTGCTAGAAGATTTGTTGGTGAACCTATGTTCGTC
CCAAAGAACTCTGTTGAAGAGGGTGAAGAGGAAGATGACGGTTATATCGTTGTTGTTGAATACGCCGTTT
CTGTCGAAAGATGCTACTTGGTTATTTTGGACGCCAAAAAGATCGGTGAATCTGATGCTGTTGTTTCCAG
ATTAGAAGTCCCAAGAAATCTGACTTTCCCAATGGGTTTTCATGGTTTGTGGGCTTCAGATTGAGCGGCC
GCATAATGCTTAAGTCGAACAGAAAGTAATCGTATTGTACACGGCCGCATAATCGAAATTAATACGACTC
ACTATAGGGGAATTGTGAGCGGATAACAATTCCCCATCTTAGTATATTAGTTAAGTATAAGAAGGAGATA
TACATATGGAAACTACCACCTTGGTTTTGTTGTTGCCACATGGTGGTGCTGGTGGTGTTAGACCAGCTGC
TGCTGCTACTGCTAAAAGATCTTATGTTATGAGAAGATGCTGCTCCACTGTTAGAGCTGTTATGGCTAGA
CCTCAAGAAGCTCCAGCTTCTGCTCCAGCTAAAAAAACTGAAACTGCTGCTATGATGTCTACCGTTCAAA
CAGAAACTGCAGCTGCCCCACCAGCTACTGTTTACAGAGATTCTTGGTTTGATAAGTTGGCCATCGGTTA
CTTGTCTAGGAACTTGCAAGAAGCTTCAGGTTTGAAGAACGAAAAGGATGGTTACGAATCCTTGATTGAT
GCTGCTTTGGCCATCTCCAGAATTTTCTCATTGGATAAGCAATCCGAAATCGTTACCCAAGCTTTGGAAA
GAGCTTTGCCATCTTACATTTTGACCATGATCAAGGTTATGATGCCACCATCTAGATTCTCCAGAGAATA
CTTTGCTGCTTTCACCACTATTTTCTTCCCATGGTTGGTTGGTCCATGTGAAGTTATGGAATCTGAAGTC
GAAGGCAGAAAAGAAAAGAACGTTGTTTACATCCCAAAGTGCAGGTTCTTGGAATCTACTAATTGTGTTG
GTATGTGCACCAACTTGTGTAAGATTCCATGCCAAAAGTTCATCCAGGATTCTTTGGGTATGAAGGTTTA
CATGTCTCCAAACTTCGAAGATATGTCCTGCGAAATGATTTTCGGTCAACAACCACCAGAAGATGATCCA
GCTTTGAAACAACCATGTTTCAGAACTAAGTGCGTTGCCAAACAAAATCATGGTGTTAACTGCTCCATCT
AACCTAGGCTGCTGCCACCGCTGAGCAATAACTAGCATAACCCCTTGGGGCCTCTAAACGGGTCTTGAGG
GGTTTTTTGCTGAAACCTCAGGCATTTGAGAAGCACACGGTCACACTGCTTCCGGTAGTCAATAAACCGG
TAAACCAGCAATAGACATAAGCGGCTATTTAACGACCCTGCCCTGAACCGACGACCGGGTCATCGTGGCC
GGATCTTGCGGCCCCTCGGCTTGAACGAATTGTTAGACATTATTTGCCGACTACCTTGGTGATCTCGCCT
TTCACGTAGTGGACAAATTCTTCCAACTGATCTGCGCGCGAGGCCAAGCGATCTTCTTCTTGTCCAAGAT
AAGCCTGTCTAGCTTCAAGTATGACGGGCTGATACTGGGCCGGCAGGCGCTCCATTGCCCAGTCGGCAGC
GACATCCTTCGGCGCGATTTTGCCGGTTACTGCGCTGTACCAAATGCGGGACAACGTAAGCACTACATTT
CGCTCATCGCCAGCCCAGTCGGGCGGCGAGTTCCATAGCGTTAAGGTTTCATTTAGCGCCTCAAATAGAT
CCTGTTCAGGAACCGGATCAAAGAGTTCCTCCGCCGCTGGACCTACCAAGGCAACGCTATGTTCTCTTGC
TTTTGTCAGCAAGATAGCCAGATCAATGTCGATCGTGGCTGGCTCGAAGATACCTGCAAGAATGTCATTG
CGCTGCCATTCTCCAAATTGCAGTTCGCGCTTAGCTGGATAACGCCACGGAATGATGTCGTCGTGCACAA
CAATGGTGACTTCTACAGCGCGGAGAATCTCGCTCTCTCCAGGGGAAGCCGAAGTTTCCAAAAGGTCGTT
GATCAAAGCTCGCCGCGTTGTTTCATCAAGCCTTACGGTCACCGTAACCAGCAAATCAATATCACTGTGT
GGCTTCAGGCCGCCATCCACTGCGGAGCCGTACAAATGTACGGCCAGCAACGTCGGTTCGAGATGGCGCT
CGATGACGCCAACTACCTCTGATAGTTGAGTCGATACTTCGGCGATCACCGCTTCCCTCATACTCTTCCT
TTTTCAATATTATTGAAGCATTTATCAGGGTTATTGTCTCATGAGCGGATACATATTTGAATGTATTTAG
AAAAATAAACAAATAGCTAGCTCACTCGGTCGCTACGCTCCGGGCGTGAGACTGCGGCGGGCGCTGCGGA
CACATACAAAGTTACCCACAGATTCCGTGGATAAGCAGGGGACTAACATGTGAGGCAAAACAGCAGGGCC
GCGCCGGTGGCGTTTTTCCATAGGCTCCGCCCTCCTGCCAGAGTTCACATAAACAGACGCTTTTCCGGTG
CATCTGTGGGAGCCGTGAGGCTCAACCATGAATCTGACAGTACGGGCGAAACCCGACAGGACTTAAAGAT
CCCCACCGTTTCCGGCGGGTCGCTCCCTCTTGCGCTCTCCTGTTCCGACCCTGCCGTTTACCGGATACCT
GTTCCGCCTTTCTCCCTTACGGGAAGTGTGGCGCTTTCTCATAGCTCACACACTGGTATCTCGGCTCGGT
GTAGGTCGTTCGCTCCAAGCTGGGCTGTAAGCAAGAACTCCCCGTTCAGCCCGACTGCTGCGCCTTATCC
GGTAACTGTTCACTTGAGTCCAACCCGGAAAAGCACGGTAAAACGCCACTGGCAGCAGCCATTGGTAACT
GGGAGTTCGCAGAGGATTTGTTTAGCTAAACACGCGGTTGCTCTTGAAGTGTGCGCCAAAGTCCGGCTAC
ACTGGAAGGACAGATTTGGTTGCTGTGCTCTGCGAAAGCCAGTTACCACGGTTAAGNCAGTTSSSSAACT
GNCTTAACCTTCGATCAAACCACCTCCCCAGGTGGTTTTTTCGWWKRCWRRGCMAAAGATTACGCGCAGA
AAAAAAGGATCTCAAGAAGATCCTTTGATC
